>Addgene plasmid #63815 | PhLF_N_4 | depositor full sequence | sequence record 106548 | Full Sequence
GCTAGCGGAGTGTATACTGGCTTACTATGTTGGCACTGATGAGGGTGTCAGTGAAGTGCTTCATGTGGCA
GGAGAAAAAAGGCTGCACCGGTGCGTCAGCAGAATATGTGATACAGGATATATTCCGCTTCCTCGCTCAC
TGACTCGCTACGCTCGGTCGTTCGACTGCGGCGAGCGGAAATGGCTTACGAACGGGGCGGAGATTTCCTG
GAAGATGCCAGGAAGATACTTAACAGGGAAGTGAGAGGGCCGCGGCAAAGCCGTTTTTCCATAGGCTCCG
CCCCCCTGACAAGCATCACGAAATCTGACGCTCAAATCAGTGGTGGCGAAACCCGACAGGACTATAAAGA
TACCAGGCGTTTCCCCCTGGCGGCTCCCTCGTGCGCTCTCCTGTTCCTGCCTTTCGGTTTACCGGTGTCA
TTCCGCTGTTATGGCCGCGTTTGTCTCATTCCACGCCTGACACTCAGTTCCGGGTAGGCAGTTCGCTCCA
AGCTGGACTGTATGCACGAACCCCCCGTTCAGTCCGACCGCTGCGCCTTATCCGGTAACTATCGTCTTGA
GTCCAACCCGGAAAGACATGCAAAAGCACCACTGGCAGCAGCCACTGGTAATTGATTTAGAGGAGTTAGT
CTTGAAGTCATGCGCCGGTTAAGGCTAAACTGAAAGGACAAGTTTTGGTGACTGCGCTCCTCCAAGCCAG
TTACCTCGGTTCAAAGAGTTGGTAGCTCAGAGAACCTTCGAAAAACCGCCCTGCAAGGCGGTTTTTTCGT
TTTCAGAGCAAGAGATTACGCGCAGACCAAAACGATCTCAAGAAGATCATCTTATTAATCAGATAAAATA
TTTGCTCATGAGCCCGAAGTGGCGAGCCCGATCTTCCCCATCGGTGATGTCGGCGATATAGGCGCCAGCA
ACCGCACCTGTGGCGCCGGTGATGCCGGCCACGATGCGTCCGGCGTAGAGGATCTGCTCATGTTTGACAG
CTTATCATCGATGCATAATGTGCCTGTCAAATGGACGAAGCAGGGATTCTGCAAACCCTATGCTACTCCC
TCGAGATGATACGAAACGTACCGTATCGTTAAGGTTCTAGAATATATATATCATATATATATATATATGA
TACGAAACGTACCGTATCGTTAAGGTCTCTTCGCTCTCACTCTCACTCCTCATGATACGAAACGTACCGT
ATCGTTAAGGTGAGCTCATATGCATGCCCACGCTAAACATTCTTTTTCTCTTTTGGTTAAATCGTTGTTT
GATTTATTATTTGCTATATTTATTTTTCGATAATTATCAACTAGAGAAGGAACAATTAATGGTATGTTCA
TACACGCATGTAAAAATAAACTATCTATATAGTTGTCTTTTTCTGAATGTGCAAAACTAAGCATTCCGAA
GCCATTGTTAGCCGTATGAATAGGGAAACTAAACCCAGTGATAAGACCTGATGTTTTCGCTTCTTTAATT
ACATTTGGAGATTTTTTATTTACAGCATTGTTTTCAAATATATTCCAATTAATTGGTGAATGATTGGAGT
TAGAATAATCTACTATAGGATCATATTTTATTAAATTAGCGTCATCATAATATTGCCTCCATTTTTTAGG
GTAATTATCTAGGATTGAAATATCAGATTTAACCATAGAATGAGGATAAATGATCGCGAGTAAATAATAT
TCACAATGTACCATTTTAGTCATATCAGATAAGCATTGATTAATATCATTATTGCTTCTACAAGCTTTAA
TTTTATTAATTATTCTGTATGTGTCGTCGGCATTTATGTTTTTCATCGAGGCCTTTCCTGTGTGACCCGC
TGGAATAGGATCTTATCACTGCCCGCTTTCCAGTCGGGAAACCTGTCGTGCCAGCTGCATTAATGAATCG
GCCAACGCGCGGGGAGAGGCGGTTTGCGTATTGGGCGCCAGGGTGGTTTTTCTTTTCACCAGTGAGACTG
GCAACAGCTGATTGCCCTTCACCGCCTGGCCCTGAGAGAGTTGCAGCAAGCGGTCCACGCTGGTTTGCCC
CAGCAGGCGAAAATCCTGTTTGATGGTGGTTAACGGCGGGATATAACATGAGCTATCTTCGGTATCGTCG
TATCCCACTACCGAGATATCCGCACCAACGCGCAGCCCGGACTCGGTAATGGCGCGCATTGCGCCCAGCG
CCATCTGATCGTTGGCAACCAGCATCGCAGTGGGAACGATGCCCTCATTCAGCATTTGCATGGTTTGTTG
AAAACCGGACATGGCACTCCAGTCGCCTTCCCGTTCCGCTATCGGCTGAATTTGATTGCGAGTGAGATAT
TTATGCCAGCCAGCCAGACGCAGACGCGCCGAGACAGAACTTAATGGGCCCGCTAACAGCGCGATTTGCT
GGTGACCCAATGCGACCAGATGCTCCACGCCCAGTCGCGTACCGTCCTCATGGGAGAAAATAATACTGTT
GATGGGTGTCTGGTCAGAGACATCAAGAAATAACGCCGGAACATTAGTGCAGGCAGCTTCCACAGCAATG
GCATCCTGGTCATCCAGCGGATAGTTAATGATCAGCCCACTGACGCGTTGCGCGAGAAGATTGTGCACCG
CCGCTTTACAGGCTTCGACGCCGCTTCGTTCTACCATCGACACCACCACGCTGGCACCCAGTTGATCGGC
GCGAGATTTAATCGCCGCGACAATTTGCGACGGCGCGTGCAGGGCCAGACTGGAGGTGGCAACGCCAATC
AGCAACGACTGTTTGCCCGCCAGTTGTTGTGCCACGCGGTTGGGAATGTAATTCAGCTCCGCCATCGCCG
CTTCCACTTTTTCCCGCGTTTTCGCAGAAACGTGGCTGGCCTGGTTCACCACGCGGGAAACGGTCTGATA
AGAGACACCGGCATACTCTGCGACATCGTATAACGTTACTGGTTTCATATTCACCACCCTGAATTGACTC
TCTTCCGGGCGCTATCATGCCATACCGCGAAAGGTTTTGCGCCATTCGATGGCGCGCCGCTTCGTCAGGC
CACATAGCTTTCTTGTTCTGATCGGAACGATCGTTGGCTGTGTTGACAATTAATCATCGGCTCGTATAAT
GTGTGGAATTGTGAGCGCTCACAATTAGCTGTCACCGGATGTGCTTTCCGGTCTGATGAGTCCGTGAGGA
CGAAACAGCCTCTACAAATAATTTTGTTTAAATTAGTAACATAAGCAAGAGCCTCATGGCACGTACCCCG
AGCCGTAGCAGCATTGGTAGCCTGCGTAGTCCGCATACCCATAAAGCAATTCTGACCAGCACCATTGAAA
TCCTGAAAGAATGTGGTTATAGCGGTCTGAGCATTGAAAGCGTTGCACGTCGTGCCGGTGCAAGCAAACC
GACCATTTATCGTTGGTGGACCAATAAAGCAGCACTGATTGCCGAAGTGTATGAAAATGAAAGCGAACAG
GTGCGTAAATTTCCGGATCTGGGTAGCTTTAAAGCCGATCTGGATTTTCTGCTGCGTAATCTGTGGAAAG
TTTGGCGTGAAACCATTTGTGGTGAAGCATTTCGTTGTGTTATTGCAGAAGCACAGCTGGACCCTGCAAC
CCTGACCCAGCTGAAAGATCAGTTTATGGAACGTCGTCGTGAGATGCCGAAAAAACTGGTTGAAAATGCC
ATTAGCAATGGTGAACTGCCGAAAGATACCAATCGTGAACTGCTGCTGGATATGATTTTTGGTTTTTGTT
GGTATCGCCTGCTGACCGAACAGCTGACCGTTGAACAGGATATTGAAGAATTTACCTTCCTGCTGATTAA
TGGTGTTTGTCCGGGTACACAGCGTTAACTAGGGCCCATACCCCCAGGCATCAAATAAAACGAAAGGCTC
AGTCGAAAGACTGGGCCTTTCGTTTTATCTGTTGTTTGTCGGTGAACGCTCTCTACTAGAGTCACACTGG
CTCACCTTCGGGTGGGCCTTTCTGCGTTTATACGACGTACGGTGGAATCTGATTCGTTACCAATTGACAT
GATACGAAACGTACCGTATCGTTAAGGTTACTAGAGAAAGAGGAGAAATACTAGATGGTGAGCAAGGGCG
AGGAGCTGTTCACCGGGGTGGTGCCCATCCTGGTCGAGCTGGACGGCGACGTAAACGGCCACAAGTTCAG
CGTGTCCGGCGAGGGCGAGGGCGATGCCACCTACGGCAAGCTGACCCTGAAGTTCATCTGCACCACCGGC
AAGCTGCCCGTGCCCTGGCCCACCCTCGTGACCACCTTCGGCTACGGCCTGCAATGCTTCGCCCGCTACC
CCGACCACATGAAGCTGCACGACTTCTTCAAGTCCGCCATGCCCGAAGGCTACGTCCAGGAGCGCACCAT
CTTCTTCAAGGACGACGGCAACTACAAGACCCGCGCCGAGGTGAAGTTCGAGGGCGACACCCTGGTGAAC
CGCATCGAGCTGAAGGGCATCGACTTCAAGGAGGACGGCAACATCCTGGGGCACAAGCTGGAGTACAACT
ACAACAGCCACAACGTCTATATCATGGCCGACAAGCAGAAGAACGGCATCAAGGTGAACTTCAAGATCCG
CCACAACATCGAGGACGGCAGCGTGCAGCTCGCCGACCACTACCAGCAGAACACCCCCATCGGCGACGGC
CCCGTGCTGCTGCCCGACAACCACTACCTGAGCTACCAGTCCGCCCTGAGCAAAGACCCCAACGAGAAGC
GCGATCACATGGTCCTGCTGGAGTTCGTGACCGCCGCCGGGATCACTCTCGGCATGGACGAGCTGTACAA
GTAATAAGCTTGGCTGTTTTGGCGGATGAGAGAAGATTTTCAGCCTGATACAGATTAAATCAGAACGCAG
AAGCGGTCTGATAAAACAGAATTTGCCTGGCGGCAGTAGCGCGGTGGTCCCACCTGACCCCATGCCGAAC
TCAGAAGTGAAACGCCGTAGCGCCGATGGTAGTGTGGGGTCTCCCCATGCGAGAGTAGGGAACTGCCAGG
CATCAAATAAAACGAAAGGCTCAGTCGAAAGACTGGGCCTTTCGTTTTATCTGTTGTTTGTCGGTGAACG
CTCTCCTGAGTAGGACAAATCCGCCGGGAGCGGATTTGAACGTTGCGAAGCAACGGCCCGGAGGGTGGCG
GGCAGGACGCCCGCCATAAACTGCCAGGCATCAAATTAAGCAGAAGGCCATCCTGACGGATGGCCTTTTT
GCGTTTCTACAAACTCTTTTGTTTATTTTTCTAAATACATTCAAATATGTATCCGCTCATGAGACAATAA
CCCTGATAAATGCTTCAATAATATTGAAAAAGGAAGACTATGAGTATTCAACATTTCCGTGTCGCCCTTA
TTCCCTTTTTTGCGGCATTTTGCCTTCCTGTTTTTGCTCACCCAGAAACGCTGGTGAAAGTAAAAGATGC
TGAAGATCAGTTGGGTGCACGAGTGGGTTACATCGAACTGGATCTCAACAGCGGTAAGATCCTTGAGAGT
TTTCGCCCCGAAGAACGTTTTCCAATGATGAGCACTTTTAAAGTTCTGCTATGTGGCGCGGTATTATCCC
GTGTTGACGCCGGGCAAGAGCAACTCGGTCGCCGCATACACTATTCTCAGAATGACTTGGTTGAGTACTC
ACCAGTCACAGAAAAGCATCTTACGGATGGCATGACAGTAAGAGAATTATGCAGTGCTGCCATAACCATG
AGTGATAACACTGCGGCCAACTTACTTCTGACAACGATCGGAGGACCGAAGGAGCTAACCGCTTTTTTGC
ACAACATGGGGGATCATGTAACTCGCCTTGATCGTTGGGAACCGGAGCTGAATGAAGCCATACCAAACGA
CGAGCGTGACACCACGATGCCTGCAGCAATGGCAACAACGTTGCGCAAACTATTAACTGGCGAACTACTT
ACTCTAGCTTCCCGGCAACAATTAATAGACTGGATGGAGGCGGATAAAGTTGCAGGACCACTTCTGCGCT
CGGCCCTTCCGGCTGGCTGGTTTATTGCTGATAAATCTGGAGCCGGTGAGCGTGGGTCTCGCGGTATCAT
TGCAGCACTGGGGCCAGATGGTAAGCCCTCCCGTATCGTAGTTATCTACACGACGGGGAGTCAGGCAACT
ATGGATGAACGAAATAGACAGATCGCTGAGATAGGTGCCTCACTGATTAAGCATTGGTAACTGTCAGACC
AAGTTTACTCATATATACTTTAGATTGATT
[125 nt withheld, positions 6191-6315]
C
[141 nt withheld, positions 6317-6457]
CCTTTGACGTTGGAGTCCACGTTCTTTAATAGTGGACTCTTGTTCCAAACTTGAACAACACTCAACCCTA
TCTCGGGCTATTCTTTTGATTTATAAGGGATTTTGCCGATTTCGGCCTATTGGTTAAAAAATGAGCTGAT
TTAACAAAAATTTAACGCGAATTTTAACAAAATATTAACGTTTACAATTTAAAAGGATCTAGGTGAAGAT
CCTTTTTGATAATCTCATGACCAAAATCCCTTAACGTGAGTTTTCGTTCCACTGAGCGTCAGACCCCGTA
GAAAAGATCAAAGGATCTTCTTGAGATCCTTTTTTTCTGCGCGTAATCTGCTGCTTGCAAACAAAAAAAC
CACCGCTACCAGCGGTGGTTTGTTTGCCGGATCAAGAGCTACCAACTCTTTTTCCGAAGGTAACTGGCTT
CAGCAGAGCGCAGATACCAAATACTGTCCTTCTAGTGTAGCCGTAGTTAGGCCACCACTTCAAGAACTCT
GTAGCACCGCCTACATACCTCGCTCTGCTAATCCTGTTACCAGTCAGGCATTTGAGAAGCACACGGTCAC
ACTGCTTCCGGTAGTCAATAAACCGGTAAACCAGCAATAGACATAAGCGGCTATTTAACGACCCTGCCCT
GAACCGACGACCGGGTCGAATTTGCTTTCGAATTTCTGCCATTCATCCGCTTATTATCACTTATTCAGGC
GTAGCACCAGGCGTTTAAGGGCACCAATAACTGCCTTAAAAAAATTACGCCCCGCCCTGCCACTCATCGC
AGTACTGTTGTAATTCATTAAGCATTCTGCCGACATGGAAGCCATCACAGACGGCATGATGAACCTGAAT
CGCCAGCGGCATCAGCACCTTGTCGCCTTGCGTATAATATTTGCCCATG
Features (pLannotate 1.2.2; 22 found; start..end, strand, type, name):
      3..24      +  misc_feature   bom (fragment): basis of mobility region from pBR322
    123..178     -  rep_origin     RSF ori (fragment): Plasmids containing the RSF 1030 origin of replication can be propagated in E. coli cells that contain additional plasmids with compatible origins.
    266..811     -  rep_origin     p15A ori: Plasmids containing the medium-copy-number p15A origin of replication can be propagated in E. coli cells that contain a second plasmid with the ColE1 origin.
    844..964     -  CDS            TcR (fragment): tetracycline efflux protein; tet; confers resistance to tetracycline
    974..992     +  promoter       tet promoter (fragment): E. coli promoter for tetracycline efflux protein gene
   1212..1796    -  CDS            luxR (fragment): LUXR_ALIFS - Experimental evidence at protein level: Swiss-Prot protein existence level 1. Transcriptional activator of the bioluminescence operon. Binds to the OHHL autoinducer. From Aliivibrio fischeri (Vibrio fischeri).
   1839..2918    -  CDS            lacI: LACI_ECOLI - Experimental evidence at protein level: Swiss-Prot protein existence level 1. Repressor of the lactose operon. Binds allolactose as an inducer. From Escherichia coli (strain K12).
   2919..2992    -  promoter       lacI promoter (fragment): lacI
   3053..3081    +  promoter       tac promoter: strong E. coli promoter; hybrid between the trp and lac UV5 promoters
   3087..3106    +  protein_bind   lac operator (symmetric): The lac repressor binds to the lac operator to inhibit transcription in E. coli. This inhibition can be relieved by adding lactose or isopropyl-β-D-thiogalactopyranoside (IPTG). The symmetric lac operator was optimized for tight binding of lac repressor. lac repressor encoded by lacI
   3109..3158    +  misc_RNA       sTRSV HHRz: hammerhead ribozyme from the tobacco ringspot virus satellite RNA (Khvorova et al., 2003)
   3832..3903    +  terminator     rrnB T1 terminator: transcription terminator T1 from the E. coli rrnB gene
   3919..3946    +  terminator     T7Te terminator: phage T7 early transcription terminator
   4045..4764    +  CDS            EYFP: enhanced YFP mammalian codon-optimized
   4855..4970    +  ncRNA          5S rRNA: Accession: RF00001 - 5S ribosomal RNA
   4974..5060    +  terminator     rrnB T1 terminator: Escherichia coli rrnB; transcription terminator T1 from the E. coli rrnB gene
   5152..5179    +  terminator     rrnB T2 terminator: transcription terminator T2 from the E. coli rrnB gene
   5198..5287    +  promoter       AmpR promoter: bla
   5290..6150    +  CDS            AmpR: β-lactamase; bla; confers resistance to ampicillin, carbenicillin, and related antibiotics
   6192..6647    +  rep_origin     f1 ori (sequence partly withheld): f1 bacteriophage origin of replication; arrow indicates direction of (+) strand synthesis
   6758..6991    +  rep_origin     ori (fragment): high-copy-number ColE1/pMB1/pBR322/pUC origin of replication
   7202..1       -  CDS            CmR (fragment) (across the origin): chloramphenicol acetyltransferase; cat; confers resistance to chloramphenicol
