[The description below was written by a language model from this plasmid's Addgene catalogue record and pLannotate feature annotations shown in this document.]
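Description:
PhLF_N_4 is a 7,346-nt bacterial expression plasmid that carries a genetic NOT gate (inverter) for E. coli, described in the record as containing four PhlF binding sites. It is built on a p15A backbone, listed as low copy, and is selected with ampicillin through an AmpR (β-lactamase) cassette driven by its own promoter. The p15A origin allows coexistence with ColE1-type plasmids. An f1 phage origin is also annotated, along with short remnants of other origins (RSF, ColE1), a bom site and partial TcR and CmR coding sequences. These appear to be leftovers of earlier cloning steps rather than functional parts.

The stated insert is PhlF and LacI, codon optimized for E. coli, under the pTac promoter. In the feature table, a full-length lacI gene with its own promoter sits upstream of, and divergent from, a tac promoter followed by a symmetric lac operator, so the input stage should be repressed by LacI and inducible with IPTG. An sTRSV hammerhead ribozyme lies directly after the operator; such ribozymes are commonly used as insulators that cleave off the 5′ leader. The roughly 670-nt unannotated stretch between the ribozyme and the rrnB T1/T7Te terminators is where the PhlF repressor gene would be expected, although the annotation tool did not label it.

Downstream lies an EYFP reading frame ending in rrnB T1 and T2 terminators. It presumably serves as the gate output, expressed from a PhlF-repressible promoter bearing the four operator sites, but neither that promoter nor the sites are annotated. Inducing PhlF would then lower fluorescence, giving the inverted response. A partial luxR fragment is also detected, and its role is not stated.
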