Addgene plasmid #63815: PhLF_N_4
Purpose: Not gate genetic circuit containing four PhlF binding sites
Depositing lab: Howard Salis. Depositing organization: Pennsylvania State University.
Backbone
  Vector backbone: P15A
  Vector type: Bacterial Expression
Growth in bacteria
  Bacterial resistance: Ampicillin, 100 μg/mL
  Growth temperature: 37°C
  Growth strain: DH10B
  Copy number: Low Copy
Gene/Insert
  Gene/Insert name: PhlF and LacI
  Mutation: Codon optimized for E.coli
  Promoter: pTac
  Cloning method: Restriction Enzyme; 5′ cloning site unknown (unknown if destroyed); 3′ cloning site unknown (unknown if destroyed)
  Sequencing primers: 5′ pTac-F
Terms and licenses: Academic/Nonprofit Terms; Industry Terms: Not Available to Industry
How to cite: PhLF_N_4 was a gift from Howard Salis (Addgene plasmid # 63815 ; http://n2t.net/addgene:63815 ; RRID:Addgene_63815)
