>Addgene plasmid #63815 | PhLF_N_4 | addgene partial sequence | sequence record 107740 | pTac-F 5'-cggctcgtataatgtgtgga-3'
TCTGATGAGTCCGTGAGGACGAAACAGCCTCTACAAATAATTTTGTTTAAATTAGTAACATAAGCAAGAG
CCTCATGGCACGTACCCCGAGCCGTAGCAGCATTGGTAGCCTGCGTAGTCCGCATACCCATAAAGCAATT
CTGACCAGCACCATTGAAATCCTGAAAGAATGTGGTTATAGCGGTCTGAGCATTGAAAGCGTTGCACGTC
GTGCCGGTGCAAGCAAACCGACCATTTATCGTTGGTGGACCAATAAAGCAGCACTGATTGCCGAAGTGTA
TGAAAATGAAAGCGAACAGGTGCGTAAATTTCCGGATCTGGGTAGCTTTAAAGCCGATCTGGATTTTCTG
CTGCGTAATCTGTGGAAAGTTTGGCGTGAAACCATTTGTGGTGAAGCATTTCGTTGTGTTATTGCAGAAG
CACAGCTGGACCCTGCAACCCTGACCCAGCTGAAAGATCAGTTTATGGAACGTCGTCGTGAGATGCCGAA
AAAACTGGTTGAAAATGCCATTAGCAATGGTGAACTGCCGAAAGATACCAATCGTGAACTGCTGCTGGAT
ATGATTTTTGGTTTTTGTTGGTATCGCCTGCTGACCGAACAGCTGACCGTTGAACAGGATATTGAAGAAT
TTACCTTCCTGCTGATTAATGGTGTTTGTCCGGGTACACAGCGTTAACTA
