>Addgene plasmid #63815 | PhLF_N_4 | addgene partial sequence | sequence record 107744 | LacI-F2 5'-ACGATGTCGCAGAGTATGCC-3'
GTGGAAGCGGCGATGGCGGAGCTGAATTACATTCCCAACCGCGTGGCACAACAACTGGCGGGCAAACAGT
CGTTGCTGATTGGCGTTGCCACCTCCAGTCTGGCCCTGCACGCGCCGTCGCAAATTGTCGCGGCGATTAA
ATCTCGCGCCGATCAACTGGGTGCCAGCGTGGTGGTGTCGATGGTAGAACGAAGCGGCGTCGAAGCCTGT
AAAGCGGCGGTGCACAATCTTCTCGCGCAACGCGTCAGTGGGCTGATCATTAACTATCCGCTGGATGACC
AGGATGCCATTGCTGTGGAAGCTGCCTGCACTAATGTTCCGGCGTTATTTCTTGATGTCTCTGACCAGAC
ACCCATCAACAGTATTATTTTCTCCCATGAGGACGGTACGCGACTGGGCGTGGAGCATCTGGTCGCATTG
GGTCACCAGCAAATCGCGCTGTTAGCGGGCCCATTAAGTTCTGTCTCGGCGCGTCTGCGTCTGGCTGGCT
GGCATAAATATCTCACTCGCAATCAAATTCAGCCGATAGCGGAACGGGAAGGCGACTGGAGTGCCATGTC
CGGTTTTCAACAAACCATGCAAATGCTGAATGAGGGCATCGTTCCCACTGCGATGCTGGTTGCCAACGAT
CAGATGGCGCTGGGCGCAATGCGCGCCATTACCGAGT
